>Addgene plasmid #221952 | ATP6 DdCBE T1 | addgene full sequence | sequence record 438648 | Addgene NGS Result
GCACATTTCCCCGAAAAGTGCCACCTGACGTCGACGGATCGGGAGATCTCCCGATCCCCTATGGTGCACT
CTCAGTACAATCTGCTCTGATGCCGCATAGTTAAGCCAGTATCTGCTCCCTGCTTGTGTGTTGGAGGTCG
CTGAGTAGTGCGCGAGCAAAATTTAAGCTACAACAAGGCAAGGCTTGACCGACAATTGCATGAAGAATCT
GCTTAGGGTTAGGCGTTTTGCGCTGCTTCGCGATGTACGGGCCAGATATACGCGTTGACATTGATTATTG
ACTAGTTATTAATAGTAATCAATTACGGGGTCATTAGTTCATAGCCCATATATGGAGTTCCGCGTTACAT
AACTTACGGTAAATGGCCCGCCTGGCTGACCGCCCAACGACCCCCGCCCATTGACGTCAATAATGACGTA
TGTTCCCATAGTAACGCCAATAGGGACTTTCCATTGACGTCAATGGGTGGAGTATTTACGGTAAACTGCC
CACTTGGCAGTACATCAAGTGTATCATATGCCAAGTACGCCCCCTATTGACGTCAATGACGGTAAATGGC
CCGCCTGGCATTATGCCCAGTACATGACCTTATGGGACTTTCCTACTTGGCAGTACATCTACGTATTAGT
CATCGCTATTACCATGGTGATGCGGTTTTGGCAGTACATCAATGGGCGTGGATAGCGGTTTGACTCACGG
GGATTTCCAAGTCTCCACCCCATTGACGTCAATGGGAGTTTGTTTTGGCACCAAAATCAACGGGACTTTC
CAAAATGTCGTAACAACTCCGCCCCATTGACGCAAATGGGCGGTAGGCGTGTACGGTGGGAGGTCTATAT
AAGCAGAGCTCTCTGGCTAACTAGAGAACCCACTGCTTACTGGCTTATCGAAATTAATACGACTCACTAT
AGGGAGACCCAAGCTGGCTAGCACCATGGCCTCCGTTCTGACCCCGCTGCTGCTGCGTGGCCTGACCGGC
TCCGCTCGTCGTCTGCCAGTTCCGCGTGCGAAAATCCATTCCCTGGACTACAAAGACCATGACGGTGATT
ATAAAGATCATGACATCGATTACAAGGATGACGATGACAAGATGGACATCGCGGATCTGCGTACCCTGGG
TTACAGCCAGCAGCAGCAGGAGAAGATCAAGCCAAAGGTGCGCAGCACCGTGGCCCAGCACCATGAAGCT
CTGGTGGGTCACGGCTTCACCCACGCGCACATCGTGGCTCTGAGCCAGCACCCAGCCGCGCTGGGTACCG
TGGCCGTGAAATATCAGGACATGATTGCTGCCCTGCCAGAGGCTACCCATGAAGCGATTGTGGGTGTGGG
CAAGCAGTGGAGCGGTGCTCGTGCGCTGGAGGCCCTGCTGACCGTGGCCGGTGAACTGCGTGGCCCGCCG
CTGCAGCTGGATACCGGCCAGCTGCTGAAAATCGCGAAACGTGGCGGTGTGACCGCTGTGGAAGCTGTGC
ATGCCTGGCGTAATGCTCTGACCGGTGCCCCCCTGAACCTGACCCCGGACCAAGTGGTGGCTATCGCCAG
CAACATTGGCGGCAAGCAAGCGCTCGAAACGGTGCAGCGGCTGTTGCCGGTGCTGTGCCAGGACCATGGC
CTGACCCCGGACCAAGTGGTGGCTATCGCCAGCAACAATGGCGGCAAGCAAGCGCTCGAAACGGTGCAGC
GGCTGTTGCCGGTGCTGTGCCAGGACCATGGCCTGACCCCGGACCAAGTGGTGGCTATCGCCAGCAACAA
TGGCGGCAAGCAAGCGCTCGAAACGGTGCAGCGGCTGTTGCCGGTGCTGTGCCAGGACCATGGCCTGACC
CCGGACCAAGTGGTGGCTATCGCCAGCCACGATGGCGGCAAGCAAGCGCTCGAAACGGTGCAGCGGCTGT
TGCCGGTGCTGTGCCAGGACCATGGCCTGACTCCGGACCAAGTGGTGGCTATCGCCAGCCACGATGGCGG
CAAGCAAGCGCTCGAAACGGTGCAGCGGCTGTTGCCGGTGCTGTGCCAGGACCATGGCCTGACCCCGGAC
CAAGTGGTGGCTATCGCCAGCAACGGTGGCGGCAAGCAAGCGCTCGAAACGGTGCAGCGGCTGTTGCCGG
TGCTGTGCCAGGACCATGGCCTGACCCCGGACCAAGTGGTGGCTATCGCCAGCAACATTGGCGGCAAGCA
AGCGCTCGAAACGGTGCAGCGGCTGTTGCCGGTGCTGTGCCAGGACCATGGCCTCACACCCGATCAGGTC
GTGGCTATCGCCAGCCACGATGGCGGCAAGCAAGCGCTCGAAACGGTGCAGCGGCTGTTGCCGGTGCTGT
GCCAGGACCATGGCCTGACTCCGGACCAAGTGGTGGCTATCGCCAGCCACGATGGCGGCAAGCAAGCGCT
CGAAACGGTGCAGCGGCTGTTGCCGGTGCTGTGCCAGGACCATGGCCTGACCCCGGACCAAGTGGTGGCT
ATCGCCAGCCACGATGGCGGCAAGCAAGCGCTCGAAACGGTGCAGCGGCTGTTGCCGGTGCTGTGCCAGG
ACCATGGCCTGACCCCGGACCAAGTGGTGGCTATCGCCAGCAACAATGGCGGCAAGCAAGCGCTCGAAAC
GGTGCAGCGGCTGTTGCCGGTGCTGTGCCAGGACCATGGCCTGACTCCGGACCAAGTGGTGGCTATCGCC
AGCCACGATGGCGGCAAGCAAGCGCTCGAAACGGTGCAGCGGCTGTTGCCGGTGCTGTGCCAGGACCATG
GCCTGACCCCGGACCAAGTGGTGGCTATCGCCAGCCACGATGGCGGCAAGCAAGCGCTCGAAACGGTGCA
GCGGCTGTTGCCGGTGCTGTGCCAGGACCATGGCCTGACCCCGGACCAAGTGGTGGCTATCGCCAGCAAC
AATGGCGGCAAGCAAGCGCTCGAAACGGTGCAGCGGCTGTTGCCGGTGCTGTGCCAGGACCATGGCCTGA
CCCCGGACCAAGTGGTGGCTATCGCCAGCCACGATGGCGGCAAGCAAGCGCTCGAAAGCATTGTGGCCCA
GCTGAGCCGGCCTGATCCGGCGTTGGCCGCGTTGACCAACGATCACCTGGTGGCCCTGGCCTGCCTGGGC
GGTCGTCCGGCCCTGGATGCGGTGAAGAAAGGCCTGGGTGGATCCGCCATTCCAGTGAAGCGCGGCGCTA
CCGGTGAAACCAAAGTGTTTACCGGTAACAGCAACAGCCCGAAGAGCCCGACCAAAGGCGGTTGCTCTGG
CGGCTCAACTAATCTGAGCGACATCATTGAGAAGGAGACTGGGAAACAGCTGGTCATTCAGGAGTCCATC
CTGATGCTGCCTGAGGAGGTGGAGGAAGTGATCGGCAACAAGCCAGAGTCTGACATCCTGGTGCACACCG
CCTACGACGAGTCCACAGATGAGAATGTGATGCTGCTGACCTCTGACGCCCCCGAGTATAAGCCTTGGGC
CCTGGTCATCCAGGATTCTAACGGCGAGAATAAGATCAAGATGCTGTGATAAGGGGTCTTTGTCCTCTGT
ACTGTCTCTCTCCTTGCCCCTAACCCAAAAAGCTTCATTTTTCTGTGTAGGCTGCACAAGAGCCTTGATT
GAAGATATATTCTTTCTGAACAGTATTTAAGGTTTCCAATAAAATGTACACCCCTCAGAACTTCTGAGGC
GGAAAGAACCAGCTGGGGCTCTAGGGGGTATCCCC
[124 nt withheld, positions 3676-3799]
C
[91 nt withheld, positions 3801-3891]
A
[49 nt withheld, positions 3893-3941]
CCTTTGACGTTGGAGTCCACGTTCTTT
[37 nt withheld, positions 3969-4005]
ACCCTATCTCGGTCTATTCTTTTGATTTATAAGGGATTTTGCCGATTTCGGCCTATTGGTTAAAAAATGA
GCTGATTTAACAAAAATTTAACGCGAATTAATTCTGTGGAATGTGTGTCAGTTAGGGTGTGGAAAGTCCC
CAGGCTCCCCAGCAGGCAGAAGTATGCAAAGCATGCATCTCAATTAGTCAGCAACCAGGTGTGGAAAGTC
CCCAGGCTCCCCAGCAGGCAGAAGTATGCAAAGCATGCATCTCAATTAGTCAGCAACCATAGTCCCGCCC
CTAACTCCGCCCATCCCGCCCCTAACTCCGCCCAGTTCCGCCCATTCTCCGCCCCATGGCTGACTAATTT
TTTTTATTTATGCAGAGGCCGAGGCCGCCTCTGCCTCTGAGCTATTCCAGAAGTAGTGAGGAGGCTTTTT
TGGAGGCCTAGGCTTTTGCAAAAAGCTCCCGGGAGCTTGTATATCCATTTTCGGATCTGATCAGCACGTG
TTGACAATTAATCATCGGCATAGTATATCGGCATAGTATAATACGACAAGGTGAGGAACTAAACCATGGC
CAAGCCTTTGTCTCAAGAAGAATCCACCCTCATTGAAAGAGCAACGGCTACAATCAACAGCATCCCCATC
TCTGAAGACTACAGCGTCGCCAGCGCAGCTCTCTCTAGCGACGGCCGCATCTTCACTGGTGTCAATGTAT
ATCATTTTACTGGGGGACCTTGTGCAGAACTCGTGGTGCTGGGCACTGCTGCTGCTGCGGCAGCTGGCAA
CCTGACTTGTATCGTCGCGATCGGAAATGAGAACAGGGGCATCTTGAGCCCCTGCGGACGGTGCCGACAG
GTGCTTCTCGATCTGCATCCTGGGATCAAAGCCATAGTGAAGGACAGTGATGGACAGCCGACGGCAGTTG
GGATTCGTGAATTGCTGCCCTCTGGTTATGTGTGGGAGGGCTAAGCACTTCGTGGCCGAGGAGCAGGACT
GACACGTGCTACGAGATTTCGATTCCACCGCCGCCTTCTATGAAAGGTTGGGCTTCGGAATCGTTTTCCG
GGACGCCGGCTGGATGATCCTCCAGCGCGGGGATCTCATGCTGGAGTTCTTCGCCCACCCCAACTTGTTT
ATTGCAGCTTATAATGGTTACAAATAAAGCAATAGCATCACAAATTTCACAAATAAAGCATTTTTTTCAC
TGCATTCTAGTTGTGGTTTGTCCAAACTCATCAATGTATCTTATCATGTCTGTATACCGTCGACCTCTAG
CTAGAGCTTGGCGTAATCATGGTCATAGCTGTTTCCTGTGTGAAATTGTTATCCGCTCACAATTCCACAC
AACATACGAGCCGGAAGCATAAAGTGTAAAGCCTGGGGTGCCTAATGAGTGAGCTAACTCACATTAATTG
CGTTGCGCTCACTGCCCGCTTTCCAGTCGGGAAACCTGTCGTGCCAGCTGCATTAATGAATCGGCCAACG
CGCGGGGAGAGGCGGTTTGCGTATTGGGCGCTCTTCCGCTTCCTCGCTCACTGACTCGCTGCGCTCGGTC
GTTCGGCTGCGGCGAGCGGTATCAGCTCACTCAAAGGCGGTAATACGGTTATCCACAGAATCAGGGGATA
ACGCAGGAAAGAACATGTGAGCAAAAGGCCAGCAAAAGGCCAGGAACCGTAAAAAGGCCGCGTTGCTGGC
GTTTTTCCATAGGCTCCGCCCCCCTGACGAGCATCACAAAAATCGACGCTCAAGTCAGAGGTGGCGAAAC
CCGACAGGACTATAAAGATACCAGGCGTTTCCCCCTGGAAGCTCCCTCGTGCGCTCTCCTGTTCCGACCC
TGCCGCTTACCGGATACCTGTCCGCCTTTCTCCCTTCGGGAAGCGTGGCGCTTTCTCATAGCTCACGCTG
TAGGTATCTCAGTTCGGTGTAGGTCGTTCGCTCCAAGCTGGGCTGTGTGCACGAACCCCCCGTTCAGCCC
GACCGCTGCGCCTTATCCGGTAACTATCGTCTTGAGTCCAACCCGGTAAGACACGACTTATCGCCACTGG
CAGCAGCCACTGGTAACAGGATTAGCAGAGCGAGGTATGTAGGCGGTGCTACAGAGTTCTTGAAGTGGTG
GCCTAACTACGGCTACACTAGAAGAACAGTATTTGGTATCTGCGCTCTGCTGAAGCCAGTTACCTTCGGA
AAAAGAGTTGGTAGCTCTTGATCCGGCAAACAAACCACCGCTGGTAGCGGTGGTTTTTTTGTTTGCAAGC
AGCAGATTACGCGCAGAAAAAAAGGATCTCAAGAAGATCCTTTGATCTTTTCTACGGGGTCTGACGCTCA
GTGGAACGAAAACTCACGTTAAGGGATTTTGGTCATGAGATTATCAAAAAGGATCTTCACCTAGATCCTT
TTAAATTAAAAATGAAGTTTTAAATCAATCTAAAGTATATATGAGTAAACTTGGTCTGACAGTTACCAAT
GCTTAATCAGTGAGGCACCTATCTCAGCGATCTGTCTATTTCGTTCATCCATAGTTGCCTGACTCCCCGT
CGTGTAGATAACTACGATACGGGAGGGCTTACCATCTGGCCCCAGTGCTGCAATGATACCGCGAGACCCA
CGCTCACCGGCTCCAGATTTATCAGCAATAAACCAGCCAGCCGGAAGGGCCGAGCGCAGAAGTGGTCCTG
CAACTTTATCCGCCTCCATCCAGTCTATTAATTGTTGCCGGGAAGCTAGAGTAAGTAGTTCGCCAGTTAA
TAGTTTGCGCAACGTTGTTGCCATTGCTACAGGCATCGTGGTGTCACGCTCGTCGTTTGGTATGGCTTCA
TTCAGCTCCGGTTCCCAACGATCAAGGCGAGTTACATGATCCCCCATGTTGTGCAAAAAAGCGGTTAGCT
CCTTCGGTCCTCCGATCGTTGTCAGAAGTAAGTTGGCCGCAGTGTTATCACTCATGGTTATGGCAGCACT
GCATAATTCTCTTACTGTCATGCCATCCGTAAGATGCTTTTCTGTGACTGGTGAGTACTCAACCAAGTCA
TTCTGAGAATAGTGTATGCGGCGACCGAGTTGCTCTTGCCCGGCGTCAATACGGGATAATACCGCGCCAC
ATAGCAGAACTTTAAAAGTGCTCATCATTGGAAAACGTTCTTCGGGGCGAAAACTCTCAAGGATCTTACC
GCTGTTGAGATCCAGTTCGATGTAACCCACTCGTGCACCCAACTGATCTTCAGCATCTTTTACTTTCACC
AGCGTTTCTGGGTGAGCAAAAACAGGAAGGCAAAATGCCGCAAAAAAGGGAATAAGGGCGACACGGAAAT
GTTGAATACTCATACTCTTCCTTTTTCAATATTATTGAAGCATTTATCAGGGTTATTGTCTCATGAGCGG
ATACATATTTGAATGTATTTAGAAAAATAAACAAATAGGGGTTCCGC
Features (pLannotate 1.2.2; 25 found; start..end, strand, type, name):
     60..112     -  misc_feature   bom (fragment): basis of mobility region from pBR322
    267..646     +  enhancer       CMV enhancer: human cytomegalovirus immediate early enhancer
    647..850     +  promoter       CMV promoter: human cytomegalovirus (CMV) immediate early promoter
    846..879     +  LTR            5' LTR (truncated) (fragment): truncated 5' long terminal repeat (LTR) from HIV-1
    895..913     +  promoter       T7 promoter: promoter for bacteriophage T7 RNA polymerase
    942..1025    +  CDS            COX8A (fragment): COX8A_HUMAN - Also known as COX8, COX8L. Experimental evidence at protein level: Swiss-Prot protein existence level 1. Component of the cytochrome c oxidase, the last enzyme in the mitochondrial electron transport chain which drives oxidative phosphorylation. The respiratory chain contains 3 multisubunit complexes succinate dehydrogenase (complex II, CII), ubiquinol- cytochrome c oxidoreductase (cytochrome b-c1 complex, complex III, CIII) and cytochrome c oxidase (complex IV, CIV), that cooperate to transfer electrons derived from NADH and succinate to molecular oxygen, creating an electrochem
   1026..1091    +  CDS            3xFLAG: three tandem FLAG® epitope tags, followed by an enterokinase cleavage site
   1104..1610    +  CDS            avrXa10 (fragment): AVX10_XANOO - Experimental evidence at protein level: Swiss-Prot protein existence level 1. Avirulence protein. Induces the hypersensitive response (HR)in rice plants carrying the resistance gene Xa10. Activity depends on the presence of the core repeat domains; replacement with repeat domains from other proteins (AvrBs3 of X.euvesicatoria (AC P14727) or AvrXa7 of this organism) does not elicit the HR. Probably acts as a transcription factor in its host plant (rice) to induce plant resistance or disease. From Xanthomonas oryzae pv. oryzae.
   2997..3143    +  CDS            avrBs3 (fragment): AVRB3_XANEU - Experimental evidence at protein level: Swiss-Prot protein existence level 1. Avirulence protein. Acts as a transcription factor in C.annuum plants. In susceptible plants lacking the Bs3 resistance gene induces expression of a number of genes, including genes homologous to a family of auxin-induced genes, alpha-expansin genes, pectate lyase, anthocyanidin glucoside rhamnosyl transferase and at least one transcription factor, UPA20. Their expression leads to plant hypertrophy in mesophyll cells, probably mainly mediated by UPA20 (PubMed:17962565). In resistant plants induces the h
   3228..3476    +  CDS            UGI: UNGI_BPPB2 - Experimental evidence at protein level: Swiss-Prot protein existence level 1. This protein binds specifically and reversibly to the host uracil-DNA glycosylase, preventing removal of uracil residues from PBS2 DNA by the host uracil-excision repair system. From Bacillus phage PBS2 (Bacteriophage PBS2).
   3634..3655    +  promoter       SV40 promoter (fragment): SV40 enhancer and early promoter
   3676..4104    +  rep_origin     f1 ori (sequence partly withheld): f1 bacteriophage origin of replication; arrow indicates direction of (+) strand synthesis
   4118..4447    +  promoter       SV40 promoter: SV40 enhancer and early promoter
   4495..4542    +  promoter       EM7 promoter: synthetic bacterial promoter&nbsp
   4561..4959    +  CDS            BSD: blasticidin S deaminase; Aspergillus terreus BSD; confers resistance to blasticidin
   4960..4987    +  CDS            BleoR (fragment): antibiotic-binding protein; Sh ble from Streptoalloteichus hindustanus; confers resistance to bleomycin, phleomycin, and Zeocin™
   4997..5122    +  CDS            ble (fragment): BLE_KLEPN - Experimental evidence at protein level: Swiss-Prot protein existence level 1. Binding protein with a strong affinity to the bleomycin family of antibiotics. Binds to CL990; an antimitotic-antibiotic compound. From Klebsiella pneumoniae.
   5117..5238    +  polyA_signal   SV40 poly(A) signal: SV40 polyadenylation signal
   5311..5327    -  protein_bind   lac operator: The lac repressor binds to the lac operator to inhibit transcription in E. coli. This inhibition can be relieved by adding lactose or isopropyl-β-D-thiogalactopyranoside (IPTG). lac repressor encoded by lacI
   5335..5365    -  promoter       lac promoter: promoter for the E. coli lac operon
   5380..5401    -  protein_bind   CAP binding site: CAP binding activates transcription in the presence of cAMP. E. coli catabolite activator protein
   5414..5506    -  CDS            lacI (fragment): lac repressor; lacI; The lac repressor binds to the lac operator to inhibit transcription in E. coli. This inhibition can be relieved by adding lactose or isopropyl-β-D-thiogalactopyranoside (IPTG).
   5689..6277    -  rep_origin     ori: high-copy-number ColE1/pMB1/pBR322/pUC origin of replication
   6448..7308    -  CDS            AmpR: β-lactamase; bla; confers resistance to ampicillin, carbenicillin, and related antibiotics
   7309..1       -  promoter       AmpR promoter (across the origin): bla
