[The description below was written by a language model from this plasmid's Addgene catalogue record and pLannotate feature annotations shown in this document.]
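Description:
ATP6 DdCBE T1 is a pCMV-based mammalian expression plasmid (about 7.4 kb) encoding one arm of a split, TALE-guided mitochondrial cytosine base editor (DdCBE) directed at the mitochondrial ATP6 gene. It is maintained in E. coli through a high-copy ColE1/pUC-type origin with ampicillin resistance (AmpR), and also carries an f1 origin. For selection in mammalian cells, an SV40 early promoter, followed by a bacterial EM7 promoter, drives blasticidin S deaminase (BSD), terminated by an SV40 polyadenylation signal. Short bleomycin-resistance fragments annotated just downstream of BSD appear to be backbone remnants rather than a functional marker.

The payload is a synthetic fusion transcribed from the CMV enhancer/promoter, with a T7 promoter immediately upstream of the coding region. From the N terminus it comprises the COX8A mitochondrial targeting sequence for import into the matrix, a 3xFLAG epitope for detection, a TALE N-terminal domain, the ATP6 T1 repeat array, a TALE C-terminal domain, the 1397C half of the split DddA toxin deaminase (DddAtox), and a uracil glycosylase inhibitor (UGI), followed by the ATP5B 3'UTR. The feature table recognises the TALE flanks as avrXa10 and avrBs3 fragments, but leaves the repeat array, the DddAtox half and the 3'UTR unannotated. The repeats were installed by Golden Gate assembly, and the record lists both BsmBI sites as retained.

Because a split DddAtox half is inactive alone, this arm is meant to be co-expressed with a partner TALE arm carrying the complementary half. Binding at adjacent sites reconstitutes the double-stranded DNA cytidine deaminase, while UGI blocks uracil excision to favour C-to-T conversion in mitochondrial DNA. The record does not name the partner plasmid.
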