Addgene plasmid #221952: ATP6 DdCBE T1
Purpose: Expresses mitochondrial cytosine base editor arm in mammalian cells
Depositing lab: Stephen Ekker. Depositing organization: Mayo Foundation for Medical Education and Research. Publication: Unconstrained Precision Mitochondrial Genome Editing with alphaDdCBEs. Castillo SR, Simone BW, Clark KJ, Devaux P, Ekker SC. Hum Gene Ther. 2024 Sep 24. doi: 10.1089/hum.2024.073. PubMed 39212664.
Backbone
  Vector backbone: pCMV
  Backbone size w/o insert (bp): 4717
  Vector type: Mammalian Expression, CRISPR
  Selectable markers: Blasticidin
Growth in bacteria
  Bacterial resistance: Ampicillin, 100 μg/mL
  Growth temperature: 30°C
  Growth strain: NEB Stable
  Copy number: High Copy
Gene/Insert
  Gene/Insert name: COX8A MTS-3xFLAG-TALE NT-T-ATP6 TALE T1 repeats-TALE CTD-DddAtox 1397C-UGI-ATP5B 3'UTR
  Species: Synthetic
  Insert size (bp): 2695
  Promoter: CMV
  Tag / fusion protein: 3xFLAG (N terminal on backbone)
  Cloning method: Golden Gate
  Sequencing primers: 5′ T7; 3′ ACACCCGCCGCGCTTAATGC
Terms and licenses: Academic/Nonprofit Terms; Industry Terms: Not Available to Industry
Depositor comments: 5' Cloning Site: BsmBI (Not Destroyed), 3' Cloning Site: BsmBI (Not Destroyed). Please visit https://www.biorxiv.org/content/10.1101/2024.05.13.593977v1 for bioRxiv preprint.
How to cite: ATP6 DdCBE T1 was a gift from Stephen Ekker (Addgene plasmid # 221952 ; http://n2t.net/addgene:221952 ; RRID:Addgene_221952)
