>Addgene plasmid #221952 | ATP6 DdCBE T1 | depositor partial sequence | sequence record 434611 | Partial
ATGGCCTCCGTTCTGACCCCGCTGCTGCTGCGTGGCCTGACCGGCTCCGCTCGTCGTCTGCCAGTTCCGC
GTGCGAAAATCCATTCCCTGGACTACAAAGACCATGACGGTGATTATAAAGATCATGACATCGATTACAA
GGATGACGATGACAAGATGGACATCGCGGATCTGCGTACCCTGGGTTACAGCCAGCAGCAGCAGGAGAAG
ATCAAGCCAAAGGTGCGCAGCACCGTGGCCCAGCACCATGAAGCTCTGGTGGGTCACGGCTTCACCCACG
CGCACATCGTGGCTCTGAGCCAGCACCCAGCCGCGCTGGGTACCGTGGCCGTGAAATATCAGGACATGAT
TGCTGCCCTGCCAGAGGCTACCCATGAAGCGATTGTGGGTGTGGGCAAGCAGTGGAGCGGTGCTCGTGCG
CTGGAGGCCCTGCTGACCGTGGCCGGTGAACTGCGTGGCCCGCCGCTGCAGCTGGATACCGGCCAGCTGC
TGAAAATCGCGAAACGTGGCGGTGTGACCGCTGTGGAAGCTGTGCATGCCTGGCGTAATGCTCTGACCGG
TGCCCCCCTGAACCTGACCCCGGACCAAGTGGTGGCTATCGCCAGCAACATTGGCGGCAAGCAAGCGCTC
GAAACGGTGCAGCGGCTGTTGCCGGTGCTGTGCCAGGACCATGGCCTGACCCCGGACCAAGTGGTGGCTA
TCGCCAGCAACAATGGCGGCAAGCAAGCGCTCGAAACGGTGCAGCGGCTGTTGCCGGTGCTGTGCCAGGA
CCATGGCCTGACCCCGGACCAAGTGGTGGCTATCGCCAGCAACAATGGCGGCAAGCAAGCGCTCGAAACG
GTGCAGCGGCTGTTGCCGGTGCTGTGCCAGGACCATGGCCTGACCCCGGACCAAGTGGTGGCTATCGCCA
GCCACGATGGCGGCAAGCAAGCGCTCGAAACGGTGCAGCGGCTGTTGCCGGTGCTGTGCCAGGACCATGG
CCTGACTCCGGACCAAGTGGTGGCTATCGCCAGCCACGATGGCGGCAAGCAAGCGCTCGAAACGGTGCAG
CGGCTGTTGCCGGTGCTGTGCCAGGACCATGGCCTGACCCCGGACCAAGTGGTGGCTATCGCCAGCAACG
GTGGCGGCAAGCAAGCGCTCGAAACGGTGCAGCGGCTGTTGCCGGTGCTGTGCCAGGACCATGGCCTGAC
CCCGGACCAAGTGGTGGCTATCGCCAGCAACATTGGCGGCAAGCAAGCGCTCGAAACGGTGCAGCGGCTG
TTGCCGGTGCTGTGCCAGGACCATGGCCTCACACCCGATCAGGTCGTGGCTATCGCCAGCCACGATGGCG
GCAAGCAAGCGCTCGAAACGGTGCAGCGGCTGTTGCCGGTGCTGTGCCAGGACCATGGCCTGACTCCGGA
CCAAGTGGTGGCTATCGCCAGCCACGATGGCGGCAAGCAAGCGCTCGAAACGGTGCAGCGGCTGTTGCCG
GTGCTGTGCCAGGACCATGGCCTGACCCCGGACCAAGTGGTGGCTATCGCCAGCCACGATGGCGGCAAGC
AAGCGCTCGAAACGGTGCAGCGGCTGTTGCCGGTGCTGTGCCAGGACCATGGCCTGACCCCGGACCAAGT
GGTGGCTATCGCCAGCAACAATGGCGGCAAGCAAGCGCTCGAAACGGTGCAGCGGCTGTTGCCGGTGCTG
TGCCAGGACCATGGCCTGACTCCGGACCAAGTGGTGGCTATCGCCAGCCACGATGGCGGCAAGCAAGCGC
TCGAAACGGTGCAGCGGCTGTTGCCGGTGCTGTGCCAGGACCATGGCCTGACCCCGGACCAAGTGGTGGC
TATCGCCAGCCACGATGGCGGCAAGCAAGCGCTCGAAACGGTGCAGCGGCTGTTGCCGGTGCTGTGCCAG
GACCATGGCCTGACCCCGGACCAAGTGGTGGCTATCGCCAGCAACAATGGCGGCAAGCAAGCGCTCGAAA
CGGTGCAGCGGCTGTTGCCGGTGCTGTGCCAGGACCATGGCCTGACCCCGGACCAAGTGGTGGCTATCGC
CAGCCACGATGGCGGCAAGCAAGCGCTCGAAAGCATTGTGGCCCAGCTGAGCCGGCCTGATCCGGCGTTG
GCCGCGTTGACCAACGATCACCTGGTGGCCCTGGCCTGCCTGGGCGGTCGTCCGGCCCTGGATGCGGTGA
AGAAAGGCCTGGGTGGATCCGCCATTCCAGTGAAGCGCGGCGCTACCGGTGAAACCAAAGTGTTTACCGG
TAACAGCAACAGCCCGAAGAGCCCGACCAAAGGCGGTTGCTCTGGCGGCTCAACTAATCTGAGCGACATC
ATTGAGAAGGAGACTGGGAAACAGCTGGTCATTCAGGAGTCCATCCTGATGCTGCCTGAGGAGGTGGAGG
AAGTGATCGGCAACAAGCCAGAGTCTGACATCCTGGTGCACACCGCCTACGACGAGTCCACAGATGAGAA
TGTGATGCTGCTGACCTCTGACGCCCCCGAGTATAAGCCTTGGGCCCTGGTCATCCAGGATTCTAACGGC
GAGAATAAGATCAAGATGCTGTGATAAGGGGTCTTTGTCCTCTGTACTGTCTCTCTCCTTGCCCCTAACC
CAAAAAGCTTCATTTTTCTGTGTAGGCTGCACAAGAGCCTTGATTGAAGATATATTCTTTCTGAACAGTA
TTTAAGGTTTCCAATAAAATGTACACCCCTCAGAA
